>Addgene plasmid #209657 | pAAV.CAGFLEX.(cyto).iATPSnFR2.A95A.A119L.HaloTag | addgene full sequence | sequence record 413331 | Addgene NGS Result
AGCGCCCAATACGCAAACCGCCTCTCCCCGCGCGTTGGCCGATTCATTAATGCAGCTGCGCGCTCGCTCG
CTCACTGAGGCCGCCCGGGCAAAGCCCGGGCGTCGGGCGACCTTTGGTCGCCCGGCCTCAGTGAGCGAGC
GAGCGCGCAGAGAGGGAGTGGCCAACTCCATCACTAGGGGTTCCTTGTAGTTAATGATTAACCCGCCATG
CTACTTATCTACGTAGCCATGCTCTAGGAAGATCCTTATCGATTTTACCACATTTGTAGAGGTTTTACTT
GCTTTAAAAAACCTCCCACATCTCCCCCTGAACCTGAAACATAAAATGAATGCAATTGTTGTTGTTAACT
TGTTTATTGCAGCTTATAATGGTTACAAATAAAGCAATAGCATCACAAATTTCACAAATAAAGCATTTTT
TTCACTGCATTCTAGTTGTGGTTTGTCCAAACTCATCAATGTATCTTATCATGTCTGCTCGAAGCGGCCG
CCCGGGTCGACGGTATCGATGCGGGGAGGCGGCCCAAAGGGAGATCCGACTCGTCTGAGGGCGAAGGCGA
AGACGCGGAAGAGGCCGCAGAGCCGGCAGCAGGCCGCGGGAAGGAAGGTCCGCTGGATTGAGGGCCGAAG
GGACGTAGCAGAAGGACGTCCCGCGCAGAATCCAGGTGGCAACACAGGCGAGCAGCCAAGGAAAGGACGA
TGATTTCCCCGACAACACCACGGAATTGTCAGTGCCCAACAGCCGAGCCCCTGTCCAGCAGCGGGCAAGG
CAGGCGGCGATGAGTTCCGCCGTGGCAATAGGGAGGGGGAAAGCGAAAGTCCCGGAAAGGAGCTGACAGG
TGGTGGCAATGCCCCAACCAGTGGGGGTTGCGTCAGCAAACACAGTGCACACCACGCCACGTTGCCTGAC
AACGGGCCACAACTCCTCATAAAGAGACAGCAACCAGGATTTATACAAGGAGGAGAAAATGAAAGCCATA
CGGGAAGCAATAGCATGATACAAAGGCATTAAAGCAGCGTATCCACATAGCGTAAAAGGAGCAACATAGT
TAAGAATACCAGTCAATCTTTCACAAATTTTGTAATCCAGAGGTTGATTATCGATAAGCTAATTCGAACC
TCTTCGAGGGACATAACTTCGTATAATGTATGCTATACGAAGTTATGGGTCGATGGTGAGATCTGGACTA
GAGGGTCGATGGTGATGCTTGGATCAAAATAGGAAGAATCCCAATGATAACTTCGTATAAAGTATCCTAT
ACGAAGTTATGGATCCCGCCACCATGGGCAGATCTATGAAGACTATTCACGTGAGTGTCGTAACTCCCGA
CGGGCCTGTATATGAGGATGACGTTGAAATGGTGAGCGTCAAAGCAAAAAGTGGCGAGCTCGGTATTCTC
CCAGGCCACATTCCCTTGAAAGCTCCCCTAGAGATCAGTGCCGCACGCCTGAAGAAAGGGGGCAAAACAC
AGTATATCGCTGTGTCAGGCGGCAACCTCGAAGTGCGGCCTGACAAGGTGACCATCTATGCCCAGGCAGC
CGAGAGGGCTGAGGATATCGATGTCCTGCGCGCCAAGGCCGCCAAGGAGAGAGCCGAGCGCCGACTCCAA
TCACAGGTCCTGGTCGGGAACGTCTATATCACCGCCGACAAGCAGAAGAACGGCATCAAGGCGAACTTCA
AGATCCGCCACAACGTGGAGGACGGCAGCATGCAGCTCGCCGACCACTACCAGCAGAACACCCCCATCGG
CGACGGCCCCGTGCTGCTGCCCGACAACCACTACCTGAGCACCCAGTCCGTGCTGAGCAAAGACCCTAAC
GAGAAGCGCGATCACATGGTCCTGCTGGAGTTCGTGACCGCCGCCGGGATCACTCTCGGCATGGACGAGC
TGTACAAGGGCGGTACCGGAGGGAGCATGAGCAAGGGCGAGGAGCTGTTCACCGGGGTGGTGCCCATCCT
GGTCGAGCTGGACGGCGACGTAAACGGCCACAAGTTCAGCGTGCGCGGCGAGGGCGAGGGCGATGCCACC
AACGGCAAGCTGACCCTGAAGTTCATCTGCACCACCGGCAAGCTGCCCGTGCCCTGGCCCACCCTCGTGA
CCACCCTGACCTACGGCGTGCAGTGCTTCAGCCGCTACCCCGACCACATGAAGCAGCACGACTTCTTCAA
GTCCGCCATGCCCGAAGGCTACGTCCAGGAGCGCACCATCAGCTTCAAGGACGACGGCACCTACAAGACC
CGCGCCGAGGTGAAGTTCGAGGGCGACACCCTGGTGAACCGCATCGAGCTGAAGGGCATCGACTTCAAGG
AGGACGGCAACATCCTGGGGCACAAGCTGGAGTACAACTTTATTTGTGTGGACATCGATTTTAAGCGCGC
CGAGCTCTTGCTTAAGCGCGCAATGAATAGGCTCTCAGTTGCCGAAATGAAGCTGCAGGGCGGAGGCTCG
GGCGGAGGTGGGTCGGGTGGCGGCGGATCAATGGCCGAGATCGGCACCGGCTTCCCCTTCGACCCCCACT
ACGTGGAGGTGCTGGGCGAGCGCATGCACTACGTTGACGTGGGCCCCCGCGACGGCACCCCCGTGCTGTT
CCTGCACGGCAACCCCACCAGCAGCTACGTGTGGCGCAACATCATCCCCCACGTGGCCCCCACCCACCGC
ACTATCGCCCCCGACCTGATCGGCATGGGCAAGAGCGACAAGCCCGACCTGGGCTACTTCTTCGACGACC
ACGTGCGCTTCATGGACGCCTTCATCGAGGCCCTGGGCCTGGAGGAGGTGGTGCTGGTGATCCACGACTG
GGGCAGCGCCCTGGGCTTCCACTGGGCCAAGCGCAACCCCGAGCGCGTGAAGGGCATCGCCTTCATGGAG
TTCATCCGCCCCATCCCCACCTGGGACGAGTGGCCCGAGTTCGCCCGCGAGACCTTCCAGGCCTTCCGCA
CCACCGACGTGGGCCGCAAGCTGATCATCGACCAGAACGTGTTCATCGAGGGCACCCTGCCCATGGGCGT
GGTGCGCCCCCTGACCGAGGTGGAGATGGACCACTACCGCGAGCCCTTCCTGAACCCCGTGGACCGCGAG
CCCCTGTGGCGCTTCCCCAACGAGCTGCCCATCGCCGGCGAGCCCGCCAACATCGTGGCCCTGGTGGAGG
AGTACATGGACTGGCTGCACCAGAGCCCCGTGCCCAAGCTGCTGTTCTGGGGCACCCCCGGCGTGCTGAT
CCCCCCCGCCGAGGCCGCCCGCCTGGCCAAGAGCCTGCCCAACGTTAAGGCCGTGGACATCGGCCCCGGC
CTGAACCTGCTCCAGGAGGACAACCCCGACCTGATCGGCAGCGAGATCGCCCGCTGGCTGAGCACCCTCG
AGATCAGCGGCTAGAAGCTTGCTAGTATAACTTCGTATAGCATACATTATACGAAGTTATGGGTCGATGG
TGATGCTTGGCAATTCGGGTCGATGGTGAAGCATTGGTCTTCCTATTTTGATATAACTTCGTATAGGATA
CTTTATACGAAGTTATGGGGATGATCCAATTCTTTGCCAAAATGATGAGACAGCACAATAACCAGCACGT
TGCCCAGGAGCTGTAGGAAAAAGAAGAAGGCATGAACATGGTTAGCAGAGGCTCTAGAGCCGCCGGTCAC
ACGCCAGAAGCCGAACCCCGCCCTGCCCCGTCCCCCCCGAAGGCAGCCGTCCCCCCGCGGACAGCCCCGA
GCCGCTCCCCCCGCACAAAGGGCCCTCCCGGAGCCCCTCAAGGCTTTCACGCAGCCACAGAAAAGAAACA
AGCCGTCATTAAACCAAGCGCTAATTACAGCCCGGAGGAGAAGGGCCGTCCCGCCCGCTCACCTGTGGGA
GTAACGCGGTCAGTCAGAGCCGGGGCGGGCGGCGCGAGGCGGCGGCGGAGCGGGGCACGGGGCGAAGGCA
GCGCGCAGCGACTCCCGCCCGCCGCGCGCTTCGCTTTTTATAGGGCCGCCGCCGCCGCCGCCTCGCCATA
AAAGGAAACTTTCGGAGCGCGCCGCTCTGATTGGCTGCCGCCGCACCTCTCCGCCTCGCCCCGCCCCSCC
CCYCGCCCCSCCCCSCCCCSCCYGGCGCGCGCCCCCCCCCCCCCCCCGCCCCCATCGCTGCACAAAATAA
TTAAAAAATAAATAAATACAAAATTGGGGGTGGGGAGGGGGGGGAGATGGGGAGAGTGAAGCAGAACGTG
GGGCTCACCTCGACCATGGTAATAGCGATGACTAATACGTAGATGTACTGCCAAGTAGGAAAGTCCCATA
AGGTCATGTACTGGGCATAATGCCAGGCGGGCCATTTACCGTCATTGACGTCAATAGGGGGCGTACTTGG
CATATGATACACTTGATGTACTGCCAAGTGGGCAGTTTACCGTAAATACTCCACCCATTGACGTCAATGG
AAAGTCCCTATTGGCGTTACTATGGGAACATACGTCATTATTGACGTCAATGGTACTCTTCCTAGAGCAT
GGCTACGTAGATAAGTAGCATGGCGGGTTAATCATTAACTACAAGGAACCCCTAGTGATGGAGTTGGCCA
CTCCCTCTCTGCGCGCTCGCTCGCTCACTGAGGCCGGGCGACCAAAGGTCGCCCGACGCCCGGGCTTTGC
CCGGGCGGCCTCAGTGAGCGAGCGAGCGCGCAGCTGGCGTAATAGCGAAGAGGCCCGCACCGATCGCCCT
TCCCAACAGTTGCGCAGCCTGAATGGCGAATGGG
[124 nt withheld, positions 4725-4848]
C
[91 nt withheld, positions 4850-4940]
A
[49 nt withheld, positions 4942-4990]
CCTTTGACGTTGGAGTCCACGTTCTTT
[37 nt withheld, positions 5018-5054]
ACCCTATCTCGGTCTATTCTTTTGATTTATAAGGGATTTTGCCGATTTCGGCCTATTGGTTAAAAAATGA
GCTGATTTAACAAAAATTTAACGCGAATTTTAACAAAATATTAACGCTTACAATTTAGGTGGCACTTTTC
GGGGAAATGTGCGCGGAACCCCTATTTGTTTATTTTTCTAAATACATTCAAATATGTATCCGCTCATGAG
ACAATAACCCTGATAAATGCTTCAATAATATTGAAAAAGGAAGAGTATGAGTATTCAACATTTCCGTGTC
GCCCTTATTCCCTTTTTTGCGGCATTTTGCCTTCCTGTTTTTGCTCACCCAGAAACGCTGGTGAAAGTAA
AAGATGCTGAAGATCAGTTGGGTGCACGAGTGGGTTACATCGAACTGGATCTCAACAGCGGTAAGATCCT
TGAGAGTTTTCGCCCCGAAGAACGTTTTCCAATGATGAGCACTTTTAAAGTTCTGCTATGTGGCGCGGTA
TTATCCCGTATTGACGCCGGGCAAGAGCAACTCGGTCGCCGCATACACTATTCTCAGAATGACTTGGTTG
AGTACTCACCAGTCACAGAAAAGCATCTTACGGATGGCATGACAGTAAGAGAATTATGCAGTGCTGCCAT
AACCATGAGTGATAACACTGCGGCCAACTTACTTCTGACAACGATCGGAGGACCGAAGGAGCTAACCGCT
TTTTTGCACAACATGGGGGATCATGTAACTCGCCTTGATCGTTGGGAACCGGAGCTGAATGAAGCCATAC
CAAACGACGAGCGTGACACCACGATGCCTGTAGCAATGGCAACAACGTTGCGCAAACTATTAACTGGCGA
ACTACTTACTCTAGCTTCCCGGCAACAATTAATAGACTGGATGGAGGCGGATAAAGTTGCAGGACCACTT
CTGCGCTCGGCCCTTCCGGCTGGCTGGTTTATTGCTGATAAATCTGGAGCCGGTGAGCGTGGGTCTCGCG
GTATCATTGCAGCACTGGGGCCAGATGGTAAGCCCTCCCGTATCGTAGTTATCTACACGACGGGGAGTCA
GGCAACTATGGATGAACGAAATAGACAGATCGCTGAGATAGGTGCCTCACTGATTAAGCATTGGTAACTG
TCAGACCAAGTTTACTCATATATACTTTAGATTGATTTAAAACTTCATTTTTAATTTAAAAGGATCTAGG
TGAAGATCCTTTTTGATAATCTCATGACCAAAATCCCTTAACGTGAGTTTTCGTTCCACTGAGCGTCAGA
CCCCGTAGAAAAGATCAAAGGATCTTCTTGAGATCCTTTTTTTCTGCGCGTAATCTGCTGCTTGCAAACA
AAAAAACCACCGCTACCAGCGGTGGTTTGTTTGCCGGATCAAGAGCTACCAACTCTTTTTCCGAAGGTAA
CTGGCTTCAGCAGAGCGCAGATACCAAATACTGTTCTTCTAGTGTAGCCGTAGTTAGGCCACCACTTCAA
GAACTCTGTAGCACCGCCTACATACCTCGCTCTGCTAATCCTGTTACCAGTGGCTGCTGCCAGTGGCGAT
AAGTCGTGTCTTACCGGGTTGGACTCAAGACGATAGTTACCGGATAAGGCGCAGCGGTCGGGCTGAACGG
GGGGTTCGTGCACACAGCCCAGCTTGGAGCGAACGACCTACACCGAACTGAGATACCTACAGCGTGAGCT
ATGAGAAAGCGCCACGCTTCCCGAAGGGAGAAAGGCGGACAGGTATCCGGTAAGCGGCAGGGTCGGAACA
GGAGAGCGCACGAGGGAGCTTCCAGGGGGAAACGCCTGGTATCTTTATAGTCCTGTCGGGTTTCGCCACC
TCTGACTTGAGCGTCGATTTTTGTGATGCTCGTCAGGGGGGCGGAGCCTATGGAAAAACGCCAGCAACGC
GGCCTTTTTACGGTTCCTGGCCTTTTGCTGGCCTTTTGCTCACATGTTCTTTCCTGCGTTATCCCCTGAT
TCTGTGGATAACCGTATTACCGCCTTTGAGTGAGCTGATACCGCTCGCCGCAGCCGAACGACCGAGCGCA
GCGAGTCAGTGAGCGAGGAAGCGGAAG
Features (pLannotate 1.2.2; 23 found; start..end, strand, type, name):
      2..58      +  CDS            lacI (fragment): lac repressor; lacI; The lac repressor binds to the lac operator to inhibit transcription in E. coli. This inhibition can be relieved by adding lactose or isopropyl-β-D-thiogalactopyranoside (IPTG).
     52..185     -  repeat_region  AAV2 ITR: inverted terminal repeat of adeno-associated virus serotype 2 inverted
    256..324     +  CDS            large T antigen (fragment): large T antigen from SV40 (simian virus 40)
    347..468     +  polyA_signal   SV40 poly(A) signal: SV40 polyadenylation signal
    511..1099    -  misc_feature   WPRE: woodchuck hepatitis virus posttranscriptional regulatory element
   1133..1166    -  protein_bind   loxP: Cre-mediated recombination occurs in the 8-bp core sequence (GCATACAT). Cre recombinase
   1237..1270    -  protein_bind   lox2272: Cre-mediated recombination occurs in the 8-bp core sequence (GGATACTT). lox2272 sites are compatible with each other, but incompatible with loxP or loxN sites (Lee and Saito, 1988). Cre recombinase
   1296..1616    +  CDS            atpC (fragment): ATPE_GEOKA - Experimental evidence at protein level: Swiss-Prot protein existence level 1. Produces ATP from ADP in the presence of a proton gradient across the membrane. From Geobacillus kaustophilus (strain HTA426).
   1629..2348    +  CDS            cEGFP: cEGFP is a basic (constitutively fluorescent) green fluorescent protein published in 2008, derived from Aequorea victoria.
   2361..2432    +  CDS            atpC (fragment): ATPE_BACP3 - Experimental evidence at protein level: Swiss-Prot protein existence level 1. Produces ATP from ADP in the presence of a proton gradient across the membrane. From Bacillus sp. (strain PS3).
   2481..3359    +  CDS            dhaA: DHAA_PSEPV - Experimental evidence at protein level: Swiss-Prot protein existence level 1. Catalyzes hydrolytic cleavage of carbon-halogen bonds in halogenated aliphatic compounds, leading to the formation of the corresponding primary alcohols, halide ions and protons. Has a broad substrate specificity, as it is able to dehalogenate mono- and di- chlorinated and brominated alkanes (up to at least C10), and the two isomers of 1,3-dichloropropene to 3-chloroallyl alcohol; the highest activity was found with 1,2-dibromoethane, while no activity was observed with the analog 1,2-dichloroethane. Fro
   3387..3420    +  protein_bind   loxP: Cre-mediated recombination occurs in the 8-bp core sequence (GCATACAT). Cre recombinase
   3483..3516    +  protein_bind   lox2272: Cre-mediated recombination occurs in the 8-bp core sequence (GGATACTT). lox2272 sites are compatible with each other, but incompatible with loxP or loxN sites (Lee and Saito, 1988). Cre recombinase
   3581..3711    -  intron         chimeric intron (fragment): chimera between introns from chicken β-actin and rabbit β-globin
   3800..3935    -  intron         hybrid intron (fragment): hybrid between chicken β-actin (CBA) and minute virus of mice (MMV) introns (Gray et al., 2011)
   3936..4213    -  promoter       chicken β-actin promoter: No description available
   4215..4463    -  enhancer       CMV enhancer (fragment): human cytomegalovirus immediate early enhancer
   4524..4656    +  repeat_region  AAV2 ITR (fragment): inverted terminal repeat of adeno-associated virus serotype 2 inverted
   4651..4720    +  CDS            lacZα (fragment): LacZα fragment of β-galactosidase; lacZ fragment
   4725..5153    +  rep_origin     f1 ori (sequence partly withheld): f1 bacteriophage origin of replication; arrow indicates direction of (+) strand synthesis
   5206..5310    +  promoter       AmpR promoter: bla
   5311..6171    +  CDS            AmpR: β-lactamase; bla; confers resistance to ampicillin, carbenicillin, and related antibiotics
   6342..6930    +  rep_origin     ori: high-copy-number ColE1/pMB1/pBR322/pUC origin of replication
