[The description below was written by a language model from this plasmid's Addgene catalogue record and pLannotate feature annotations shown in this document.]
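Description:
pAAV.CAGFLEX.(cyto).iATPSnFR2.A95A.A119L.HaloTag is a 7.1 kb adeno-associated virus transfer plasmid for Cre-dependent expression of a low-affinity variant of the genetically encoded ATP sensor iATPSnFR2. It is propagated in E. coli through a high-copy ColE1/pUC-type origin with ampicillin selection (AmpR under its own promoter), and it also carries an f1 phage origin. The record lists a recombination-deficient growth strain, a common choice for plasmids carrying repeat-rich ITRs. Two AAV2 inverted terminal repeats flank the expression cassette and define the segment that is packaged into recombinant AAV particles.

Between the ITRs, a CAG promoter (CMV enhancer, chicken β-actin promoter and hybrid/chimeric intron sequences) drives the payload, followed by a WPRE to boost transcript levels and an SV40 polyadenylation signal. The coding sequence lies on the opposite strand from the promoter and is bracketed by pairs of loxP and lox2272 sites in the FLEX (double-floxed inverted) arrangement. No functional transcript is therefore made until Cre recombinase inverts the cassette and then excises one site of each pair, locking it in the sense orientation. The sensor is a synthetic fusion in which a GFP-derived fluorescent protein (annotated as cEGFP) is inserted between fragments of the bacterial F0F1-ATP synthase ε subunit (atpC), so that ATP binding alters fluorescence. A C-terminal HaloTag (derived from the dhaA haloalkane dehalogenase) allows labelling with a chloroalkane dye ligand. The name indicates cytosolic localisation and the A95A.A119L variant. The construct is intended for monitoring intracellular ATP in Cre-defined cell populations, by viral delivery or direct transfection.
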