Addgene plasmid #209657: pAAV.CAGFLEX.(cyto).iATPSnFR2.A95A.A119L.HaloTag
Purpose: Expression of iATPSnFR2, low affinity
Depositing lab: Tim Brown & HHMI-JRC Tool Translation Team. Depositing organization: HHMI, Janelia Research Campus. Publication: iATPSnFR2: A high-dynamic-range fluorescent sensor for monitoring intracellular ATP. Marvin JS, Kokotos AC, Kumar M, Pulido C, Tkachuk AN, Yao JS, Brown TA, Ryan TA. Proc Natl Acad Sci U S A. 2024 May 21;121(21):e2314604121. doi: 10.1073/pnas.2314604121. Epub 2024 May 15. PubMed 38748581.
Backbone
  Vector backbone: pAAV
  Vector type: AAV
Growth in bacteria
  Bacterial resistance: Ampicillin, 100 μg/mL
  Growth temperature: 37°C
  Growth strain: NEB Stable
  Copy number: High Copy
Gene/Insert
  Gene/Insert name: iATPSnFR2.A95A.A119L.HaloTag
  Species: Synthetic
  Mutation: A95A.A119L
  Promoter: CAG
  Cloning method: Restriction Enzyme; 5′ cloning site unknown (unknown if destroyed)
Terms and licenses: Academic/Nonprofit Terms; Industry Terms: Not Available to Industry
Depositor comments: Please visit https://doi.org/10.1101/2023.08.24.554624 for bioRxiv preprint.
How to cite: pAAV.CAGFLEX.(cyto).iATPSnFR2.A95A.A119L.HaloTag was a gift from Tim Brown & HHMI-JRC Tool Translation Team (Addgene plasmid # 209657 ; http://n2t.net/addgene:209657 ; RRID:Addgene_209657)
